>Addgene plasmid #243720 | pJL397 | addgene full sequence | sequence record 488878 | Addgene NGS Result
GTCGACGGATCGGGAGATCTCCCGATCCCCTATGGTGCACTCTCAGTACAATCTGCTCTGATGCCGCATA
GTTAAGCCAGTATCTGCTCCCTGCTTGTGTGTTGGAGGTCGCTGAGTAGTGCGCGAGCAAAATTTAAGCT
ACAACAAGGCAAGGCTTGACCGACAATTGCATGAAGAATCTGCTTAGGGTTAGGCGTTTTGCGCTGCTTC
GCGATGTACGGGCCAGATATACGCGTTGACATTGATTATTGACTAGTTATTAATAGTAATCAATTACGGG
GTCATTAGTTCATAGCCCATATATGGAGTTCCGCGTTACATAACTTACGGTAAATGGCCCGCCTGGCTGA
CCGCCCAACGACCCCCGCCCATTGACGTCAATAATGACGTATGTTCCCATAGTAACGCCAATAGGGACTT
TCCATTGACGTCAATGGGTGGAGTATTTACGGTAAACTGCCCACTTGGCAGTACATCAAGTGTATCATAT
GCCAAGTACGCCCCCTATTGACGTCAATGACGGTAAATGGCCCGCCTGGCATTATGCCCAGTACATGACC
TTATGGGACTTTCCTACTTGGCAGTACATCTACGTATTAGTCATCGCTATTACCATGGTGATGCGGTTTT
GGCAGTACATCAATGGGCGTGGATAGCGGTTTGACTCACGGGGATTTCCAAGTCTCCACCCCATTGACGT
CAATGGGAGTTTGTTTTGGCACCAAAATCAACGGGACTTTCCAAAATGTCGTAACAACTCCGCCCCATTG
ACGCAAATGGGCGGTAGGCGTGTACGGTGGGAGGTCTATATAAGCAGCGCGTTTTGCCTGTACTGGGTCT
CTCTGGTTAGACCAGATCTGAGCCTGGGAGCTCTCTGGCTAACTAGGGAACCCACTGCTTAAGCCTCAAT
AAAGCTTGCCTTGAGTGCTTCAAGTAGTGTGTGCCCGTCTGTTGTGTGACTCTGGTAACTAGAGATCCCT
CAGACCCTTTTAGTCAGTGTGGAAAATCTCTAGCAGTGGCGCCCGAACAGGGACTTGAAAGCGAAAGGGA
AACCAGAGGAGCTCTCTCGACGCAGGACTCGGCTTGCTGAAGCGCGCACGGCAAGAGGCGAGGGGCGGCG
ACTGGTGAGTACGCCAAAAATTTTGACTAGCGGAGGCTAGAAGGAGAGAGATGGGTGCGAGAGCGTCAGT
ATTAAGCGGGGGAGAATTAGATCGCGATGGGAAAAAATTCGGTTAAGGCCAGGGGGAAAGAAAAAATATA
AATTAAAACATATAGTATGGGCAAGCAGGGAGCTAGAACGATTCGCAGTTAATCCTGGCCTGTTAGAAAC
ATCAGAAGGCTGTAGACAAATACTGGGACAGCTACAACCATCCCTTCAGACAGGATCAGAAGAACTTAGA
TCATTATATAATACAGTAGCAACCCTCTATTGTGTGCATCAAAGGATAGAGATAAAAGACACCAAGGAAG
CTTTAGACAAGATAGAGGAAGAGCAAAACAAAAGTAAGACCACCGCACAGCAAGCGGCCGCTGATCTTCA
GACCTGGAGGAGGAGATATGAGGGACAATTGGAGAAGTGAATTATATAAATATAAAGTAGTAAAAATTGA
ACCATTAGGAGTAGCACCCACCAAGGCAAAGAGAAGAGTGGTGCAGAGAGAAAAAAGAGCAGTGGGAATA
GGAGCTTTGTTCCTTGGGTTCTTGGGAGCAGCAGGAAGCACTATGGGCGCAGCGTCAATGACGCTGACGG
TACAGGCCAGACAATTATTGTCTGGTATAGTGCAGCAGCAGAACAATTTGCTGAGGGCTATTGAGGCGCA
ACAGCATCTGTTGCAACTCACAGTCTGGGGCATCAAGCAGCTCCAGGCAAGAATCCTGGCTGTGGAAAGA
TACCTAAAGGATCAACAGCTCCTGGGGATTTGGGGTTGCTCTGGAAAACTCATTTGCACCACTGCTGTGC
CTTGGAATGCTAGTTGGAGTAATAAATCTCTGGAACAGATTTGGAATCACACGACCTGGATGGAGTGGGA
CAGAGAAATTAACAATTACACAAGCTTAATACACTCCTTAATTGAAGAATCGCAAAACCAGCAAGAAAAG
AATGAACAAGAATTATTGGAATTAGATAAATGGGCAAGTTTGTGGAATTGGTTTAACATAACAAATTGGC
TGTGGTATATAAAATTATTCATAATGATAGTAGGAGGCTTGGTAGGTTTAAGAATAGTTTTTGCTGTACT
TTCTATAGTGAATAGAGTTAGGCAGGGATATTCACCATTATCGTTTCAGACCCACCTCCCAACCCCGAGG
GGACCCGACAGGCCCGAAGGAATAGAAGAAGAAGGTGGAGAGAGAGACAGAGACAGATCCATTCGATTAG
TGAACGGATCGGCACTGCGTGCGCCAATTCTGCAGACAAATGGCAGTATTCATCCACAATTTTAAAAGAA
AAGGGGGGATTGGGGGGTACAGTGCAGGGGAAAGAATAGTAGACATAATAGCAACAGACATACAAACTAA
AGAATTACAAAAACAAATTACAAAAATTCAAAATTTTCGGGTTTATTACAGGGACAGCAGAGATCCAGTT
TGGTTAATTAGCTAGCGATGCGGGGAGGCGGCCCAAAGGGAGATCCGACTCGTCTGAGGGCGAAGGCGAA
GACGCGGAAGAGGCCGCAGAGCCGGCAGCAGGCCGCGGGAAGGAAGGTCCGCTGGATTGAGGGCCGAAGG
GACGTAGCAGAAGGACGTCCCGCGCAGAATCCAGGTGGCAACACAGGCGAGCAGCCAAGGAAAGGACGAT
GATTTCCCCGACAACACCACGGAATTGTCAGTGCCCAACAGCCGAGCCCCTGTCCAGCAGCGGGCAAGGC
AGGCGGCGATGAGTTCCGCCGTGGCAATAGGGAGGGGGAAAGCGAAAGTCCCGGAAAGGAGCTGACAGGT
GGTGGCAATGCCCCAACCAGTGGGGGTTGCGTCAGCAAACACAGTGCACACCACGCCACGTTGCCTGACA
ACGGGCCACAACTCCTCATAAAGAGACAGCAACCAGGATTTATACAAGGAGGAGAAAATGAAAGCCATAC
GGGAAGCAATAGCATGATACAAAGGCATTAAAGCAGCGTATCCACATAGCGTAAAAGGAGCAACATAGTT
AAGAATACCAGTCAATCTTTCACAAATTTTGTAATCCAGAGGTTGATTACCGATAAGCTTGATATCGAAT
TCTTAACTGGCACCGGGCTTGCGGGTCATGCACCAGGTGCGCGGTCCTTCGGGCACCTCGACGTCGGCGG
TGACGGTGAAGCCGAGCCGCTCGTAGAAGGGGAGGTTGCGGGGCGCGGAGGTCTCCAGGAAGGCGGGCAC
CCCGGCGCGCTCGGCCGCCTCCACTCCGGGGAGCACGACGGCGCTGCCCAGACCCTTGCCCTGGTGGTCG
GGCGAGACGCCGACGGTGGCCAGGAACCACGCGGGCTCCTTGGGCCGGTGCGGCGCCAGGAGGCCTTCCA
TCTGTTGCTGCGCGGCCAGCCGGGAACCGCTCAACTCGGCCATGCGCGGGCCGATCTCGGCGAACACCGC
CCCCGCTTCGACGCTCTCCGGCGTGGTCCAGACCGCCACGGCGGCGCCGTCGTCCGCGACCCACACCTTG
CCGATGTCGAGCCCGACGCGCGTGAGGAAGAGTTCTTGCAGCTCGGTGACCCGCTCGATGTGGCGGTCCG
GATCGACGGTGTGGCGCGTGGCGGGGTAGTCGGCGAACGCGGCGGCGAGGGTGCGTACGGCCCTGGGGAC
GTCGTCGCGGGTGGCGAGGCGCACCGTGGGCTTGTACTCGGTCATGGTGGTACCCCCTGGGGAGAGAGGT
CGGTGATTCGGTCAACGAGGGAGCCGACTGCCGACGTGCGCTCCGGAGGCTTGCAGAATGCGGAACACCG
CGCGGGCAGGAACAGGGCCCACACTACCGCCCCACACCCCGCCTCCCGCACCGCCCCTTCCCGGCCGCTG
CTCTCGGCGCGCCCTGCTGAGCAGCCGCTATTGGCCACAGCCCATCGCGGTCGGCGCGCTGCCATTGCTC
CCTGGCGCTGTCCGTCTGCGAGGGTACTAGTGAGACGTGCGGCTTCCGTTTGTCACGTCCGGCACGCCGC
GAACCGCAAGGAACCTTCCCGACTTAGGGGCGGAGCAGGAAGCGTCGCCGGGGGGCCCACAAGGGTAGCG
GCGAAGATCCGGGTGACGCTGCGAACGGACGTGAAGAATGTGCGAGACCCAGGGTCGGCGCCGCTGCGTT
TCCCGGAACCACGCCCAGAGCAGCCGCGTCCCTGCGCAAACCCAGGGCTGCCTTGGAAAAGGCGCAAATC
GATTGCAAAGATGGATAAAGTTTTAAACAGAGAGGAATCTTTGCAGCTAATGGACCTTCTAGGTCTTGAA
AGGAGTGGGAATTGGCTCCGGTGCCCGTCAGTGGGCAGAGCGCACATCGCCCACAGTCCCCGAGAAGTTG
GGGGGAGGGGTCGGCAATTGAACCGGTGCCTAGAGAAGGTGGCGCGGGGTAAACTGGGAAAGTGATGTCG
TGTACTGGCTCCGCCTTTTTCCCGAGGGTGGGGGAGAACCGTATATAAGTGCAGTAGTCGCCGTGAACGT
TCTTTTTCGCAACGGGTTTGCCGCCAGAACACAGGTAAGTGCCGTGTGTGGTTCCCGCGGGCCTGGCCTC
TTTACGGGTTATGGCCCTTGCGTGCCTTGAATTACTTCCACCTGGCTGCAGTACGTGATTCTTGATCCCG
AGCTTCGGGTTGGAAGTGGGTGGGAGAGTTCGAGGCCTTGCGCTTAAGGAGCCCCTTCGCCTCGTGCTTG
AGTTGAGGCCTGGCCTGGGCGCTGGGGCCGCCGCGTGCGAATCTGGTGGCACCTTCGCGCCTGTCTCGCT
GCTTTCGATAAGTCTCTAGCCATTTAAAATTTTTGATGACCTGCTGCGACGCTTTTTTTCTGGCAAGATA
GTCTTGTAAATGCGGGCCAAGATCTGCACACTGGTATTTCGGTTTTTGGGGCCGCGGGCGGCGACGGGGC
CCGTGCGTCCCAGCGCACATGTTCGGCGAGGCGGGGCCTGCGAGCGCGGCCACCGAGAATCGGACGGGGG
TAGTCTCAAGCTGGCCGGCCTGCTCTGGTGCCTGGCCTCGCGCCGCCGTGTATCGCCCCGCCCTGGGCGG
CAAGGCTGGCCCGGTCGGCACCAGTTGCGTGAGCGGAAAGATGGCCGCTTCCCGGCCCTGCTGCAGGGAG
CTCAAAATGGAGGACGCGGCGCTCGGGAGAGCGGGCGGGTGAGTCACCCACACAAAGGAAAAGGGCCTTT
CCGTCCTCAGCCGTCGCTTCATGTGACTCCACGGAGTACCGGGCGCCGTCCAGGCACCTCGATTAGTTCT
CGAGCTTTTGGAGTACGTCGTCTTTAGGTTGGGGGGAGGGGTTTTATGCGATGGAGTTTCCCCACACTGA
GTGGGTGGAGACTGAAGTTAGGCCAGCTTGGCACTTGATGTAATTCTCCTTGGAATTTGCCCTTTTTGAG
TTTGGATCTTGGTTCATTCTCAAGCCTCAGACAGTGGTTCAAAGTTTTTTTCTTCCATTTCAGGTGTCGT
GAGGTTAACATGGAGCAGAAACTCATCTCTGAAGAGGATCTGGGTAGTGTGAGCAAGGGCGAGGAGGATA
ACATGGCCATCATCAAGGAGTTCATGCGCTTCAAGGTGCACATGGAGGGCTCCGTGAACGGCCACGAGTT
CGAGATCGAGGGCGAGGGCGAGGGCCGCCCCTACGAGGGCACCCAGACCGCCAAGCTGAAGGTGACCAAG
GGTGGCCCCCTGCCCTTCGCCTGGGACATCCTGTCCCCTCAGTTCATGTACGGCTCCAAGGCCTACGTGA
AGCACCCCGCCGACATCCCCGACTACTTGAAGCTGTCCTTCCCCGAGGGCTTCAAGTGGGAGCGCGTGAT
GAACTTCGAGGACGGCGGCGTGGTGACCGTGACCCAGGACTCCTCCCTGCAGGACGGCGAGTTCATCTAC
AAGGTGAAGCTGCGCGGCACCAACTTCCCCTCCGACGGCCCCGTAATGCAGAAGAAGACCATGGGCTGGG
AGGCCTCCTCCGAGCGGATGTACCCCGAGGACGGCGCCCTGAAGGGCGAGATCAAGCAGAGGCTGAAGCT
GAAGGACGGCGGCCACTACGACGCTGAGGTCAAGACCACCTACAAGGCCAAGAAGCCCGTGCAGCTGCCC
GGCGCCTACAACGTCAACATCAAGTTGGACATCACCTCCCACAACGAGGACTACACCATCGTGGAACAGT
ACGAACGCGCCGAGGGCCGCCACTCCACCGGCGGCATGGACGAGCTGTACAAGTAGTCTAGATGAAACAA
GCCGCCTGAACGCGTTAAGTCGACAAAGAGCCAGGAAAACCCGGGAATTTTCCAAAAGGTCTTCACGTTA
AACTTGTCTTATCTCAGGAGAGAGCCCGCTCTTGTCTCCCAGTTCCTGGTAGGGTCTGCCTGTTGGAAAG
TGTACCTGGATGCTTCTGGGCTCCGTTTGGCAATAGCAGTCTTGGCTGATGTGCACAGTCTGGCTCCCAG
CTCACCCTTTTTTTTTAAAGTAAGAAAATAGTTGCTACCGATAGGGACTTTGCCAAGTCCAATTATCTTC
TAGGATTGAAAGGTGCATTTTCCCCATAAAAAAGGCGAGGAAAACCCATGGCTGCTTTGTGTCACCTCAG
TGACTTACAGTCCCCCTTGGCATTTAGTTGGTACTAGAGCCAGTCATCCTTAACAAATCTTTTCACATTT
TATTTCTTTCACATGTAGTCATCTTCAAAAAGGAAAGATTTGGAATTTTAGAAAAGGGGCAACTCTTCTT
TTTAGCATTCTCATCAGAAAGTCACAAAAATCGATGGAATCATTTCCACTGGGAAGATTGACCTTTTGTA
TTTATTTGTGGGGTAAATTAATAAGCATTCCAGATGCTTGCAGCTTCCTGCATCCAGGAGATGCTGTGTT
CCCCGTGATGCAGCTGGAACCCAAGCTGCAGCAGGAGATGCAAGTTTCAGGATGTTCCCCACTGAGCTGG
AGGAATATCTACAGCAGTGATGCTTGAAATTTTTGTATGAATTATTTTGTCGTCCTACCCTTTTCCTCCA
AAACAAAAATTAGAGGATTATTTTAATACTTTGGATTCTTCCCCCTTTTTTGAGATTAATTAACTTTAAG
ACCAATGACTTACAAGGCAGCTGTAGATCTTAGCCACTTTTTAAAAGAAAAGGGGGGACTGGAAGGGCTA
ATTCACTCCCAACGAAGACAAGATATCCTTGATCTGTGGATCTACCACACACAAGGCTACTTCCCTGATT
GGCAGAACTACACACCAGGGCCAGGGATCAGATATCCACTGACCTTTGGATGGTGCTACAAGCTAGTACC
AGTTGAGCAAGAGAAGGTAGAAGAAGCCAATGAAGGAGAGAACACCCGCTTGTTACACCCTGTGAGCCTG
CATGGGATGGATGACCCGGAGAGAGAAGTATTAGAGTGGAGGTTTGACAGCCGCCTAGCATTTCATCACA
TGGCCCGAGAGCTGCATCCGGACTGTACTGGGTCTCTCTGGTTAGACCAGATCTGAGCCTGGGAGCTCTC
TGGCTAACTAGGGAACCCACTGCTTAAGCCTCAATAAAGCTTGCCTTGAGTGCTTCAAGTAGTGTGTGCC
CGTCTGTTGTGTGACTCTGGTAACTAGAGATCCCTCAGACCCTTTTAGTCAGTGTGGAAAATCTCTAGCA
GGGCCCGTTTAAACCCGCTGATCAGCCTCGACTGTGCCTTCTAGTTGCCAGCCATCTGTTGTTTGCCCCT
CCCCCGTGCCTTCCTTGACCCTGGAAGGTGCCACTCCCACTGTCCTTTCCTAATAAAATGAGGAAATTGC
ATCGCATTGTCTGAGTAGGTGTCATTCTATTCTGGGGGGTGGGGTGGGGCAGGACAGCAAGGGGGAGGAT
TGGGAAGACAATAGCAGGCATGCTGGGGATGCGGTGGGCTCTATGGCTTCTGAGGCGGAAAGAACCAGCT
GGGGCTCTAGGGGGTATCCCC
[124 nt withheld, positions 8072-8195]
C
[91 nt withheld, positions 8197-8287]
A
[49 nt withheld, positions 8289-8337]
CCTTTGACGTTGGAGTCCACGTTCTTT
[37 nt withheld, positions 8365-8401]
ACCCTATCTCGGTCTATTCTTTTGATTTATAAGGGATTTTGCCGATTTCGGCCTATTGGTTAAAAAATGA
GCTGATTTAACAAAAATTTAACGCGAATTAATTCTGTGGAATGTGTGTCAGTTAGGGTGTGGAAAGTCCC
CAGGCTCCCCAGCAGGCAGAAGTATGCAAAGCATGCATCTCAATTAGTCAGCAACCAGGTGTGGAAAGTC
CCCAGGCTCCCCAGCAGGCAGAAGTATGCAAAGCATGCATCTCAATTAGTCAGCAACCATAGTCCCGCCC
CTAACTCCGCCCATCCCGCCCCTAACTCCGCCCAGTTCCGCCCATTCTCCGCCCCATGGCTGACTAATTT
TTTTTATTTATGCAGAGGCCGAGGCCGCCTCTGCCTCTGAGCTATTCCAGAAGTAGTGAGGAGGCTTTTT
TGGAGGCCTAGGCTTTTGCAAAAAGCTCCCGGGAGCTTGTATATCCATTTTCGGATCTGATCAGCACGTG
TTGACAATTAATCATCGGCATAGTATATCGGCATAGTATAATACGACAAGGTGAGGAACTAAACCATGGC
CAAGTTGACCAGTGCCGTTCCGGTGCTCACCGCGCGCGACGTCGCCGGAGCGGTCGAGTTCTGGACCGAC
CGGCTCGGGTTCTCCCGGGACTTCGTGGAGGACGACTTCGCCGGTGTGGTCCGGGACGACGTGACCCTGT
TCATCAGCGCGGTCCAGGACCAGGTGGTGCCGGACAACACCCTGGCCTGGGTGTGGGTGCGCGGCCTGGA
CGAGCTGTACGCCGAGTGGTCGGAGGTCGTGTCCACGAACTTCCGGGACGCCTCCGGGCCGGCCATGACC
GAGATCGGCGAGCAGCCGTGGGGGCGGGAGTTCGCCCTGCGCGACCCGGCCGGCAACTGCGTGCACTTCG
TGGCCGAGGAGCAGGACTGACACGTGCTACGAGATTTCGATTCCACCGCCGCCTTCTATGAAAGGTTGGG
CTTCGGAATCGTTTTCCGGGACGCCGGCTGGATGATCCTCCAGCGCGGGGATCTCATGCTGGAGTTCTTC
GCCCACCCCAACTTGTTTATTGCAGCTTATAATGGTTACAAATAAAGCAATAGCATCACAAATTTCACAA
ATAAAGCATTTTTTTCACTGCATTCTAGTTGTGGTTTGTCCAAACTCATCAATGTATCTTATCATGTCTG
TATACCGTCGACCTCTAGCTAGAGCTTGGCGTAATCATGGTCATAGCTGTTTCCTGTGTGAAATTGTTAT
CCGCTCACAATTCCACACAACATACGAGCCGGAAGCATAAAGTGTAAAGCCTGGGGTGCCTAATGAGTGA
GCTAACTCACATTAATTGCGTTGCGCTCACTGCCCGCTTTCCAGTCGGGAAACCTGTCGTGCCAGCTGCA
TTAATGAATCGGCCAACGCGCGGGGAGAGGCGGTTTGCGTATTGGGCGCTCTTCCGCTTCCTCGCTCACT
GACTCGCTGCGCTCGGTCGTTCGGCTGCGGCGAGCGGTATCAGCTCACTCAAAGGCGGTAATACGGTTAT
CCACAGAATCAGGGGATAACGCAGGAAAGAACATGTGAGCAAAAGGCCAGCAAAAGGCCAGGAACCGTAA
AAAGGCCGCGTTGCTGGCGTTTTTCCATAGGCTCCGCCCCCCTGACGAGCATCACAAAAATCGACGCTCA
AGTCAGAGGTGGCGAAACCCGACAGGACTATAAAGATACCAGGCGTTTCCCCCTGGAAGCTCCCTCGTGC
GCTCTCCTGTTCCGACCCTGCCGCTTACCGGATACCTGTCCGCCTTTCTCCCTTCGGGAAGCGTGGCGCT
TTCTCATAGCTCACGCTGTAGGTATCTCAGTTCGGTGTAGGTCGTTCGCTCCAAGCTGGGCTGTGTGCAC
GAACCCCCCGTTCAGCCCGACCGCTGCGCCTTATCCGGTAACTATCGTCTTGAGTCCAACCCGGTAAGAC
ACGACTTATCGCCACTGGCAGCAGCCACTGGTAACAGGATTAGCAGAGCGAGGTATGTAGGCGGTGCTAC
AGAGTTCTTGAAGTGGTGGCCTAACTACGGCTACACTAGAAGAACAGTATTTGGTATCTGCGCTCTGCTG
AAGCCAGTTACCTTCGGAAAAAGAGTTGGTAGCTCTTGATCCGGCAAACAAACCACCGCTGGTAGCGGTG
GTTTTTTTGTTTGCAAGCAGCAGATTACGCGCAGAAAAAAAGGATCTCAAGAAGATCCTTTGATCTTTTC
TACGGGGTCTGACGCTCAGTGGAACGAAAACTCACGTTAAGGGATTTTGGTCATGAGATTATCAAAAAGG
ATCTTCACCTAGATCCTTTTAAATTAAAAATGAAGTTTTAAATCAATCTAAAGTATATATGAGTAAACTT
GGTCTGACAGTTACCAATGCTTAATCAGTGAGGCACCTATCTCAGCGATCTGTCTATTTCGTTCATCCAT
AGTTGCCTGACTCCCCGTCGTGTAGATAACTACGATACGGGAGGGCTTACCATCTGGCCCCAGTGCTGCA
ATGATACCGCGAGACCCACGCTCACCGGCTCCAGATTTATCAGCAATAAACCAGCCAGCCGGAAGGGCCG
AGCGCAGAAGTGGTCCTGCAACTTTATCCGCCTCCATCCAGTCTATTAATTGTTGCCGGGAAGCTAGAGT
AAGTAGTTCGCCAGTTAATAGTTTGCGCAACGTTGTTGCCATTGCTACAGGCATCGTGGTGTCACGCTCG
TCGTTTGGTATGGCTTCATTCAGCTCCGGTTCCCAACGATCAAGGCGAGTTACATGATCCCCCATGTTGT
GCAAAAAAGCGGTTAGCTCCTTCGGTCCTCCGATCGTTGTCAGAAGTAAGTTGGCCGCAGTGTTATCACT
CATGGTTATGGCAGCACTGCATAATTCTCTTACTGTCATGCCATCCGTAAGATGCTTTTCTGTGACTGGT
GAGTACTCAACCAAGTCATTCTGAGAATAGTGTATGCGGCGACCGAGTTGCTCTTGCCCGGCGTCAATAC
GGGATAATACCGCGCCACATAGCAGAACTTTAAAAGTGCTCATCATTGGAAAACGTTCTTCGGGGCGAAA
ACTCTCAAGGATCTTACCGCTGTTGAGATCCAGTTCGATGTAACCCACTCGTGCACCCAACTGATCTTCA
GCATCTTTTACTTTCACCAGCGTTTCTGGGTGAGCAAAAACAGGAAGGCAAAATGCCGCAAAAAAGGGAA
TAAGGGCGACACGGAAATGTTGAATACTCATACTCTTCCTTTTTCAATATTATTGAAGCATTTATCAGGG
TTATTGTCTCATGAGCGGATACATATTTGAATGTATTTAGAAAAATAAACAAATAGGGGTTCCGCGCACA
TTTCCCCGAAAAGTGCCACCTGAC
Features (pLannotate 1.2.2; 35 found; start..end, strand, type, name):
     31..83      -  misc_feature   bom (fragment): basis of mobility region from pBR322
    238..617     +  enhancer       CMV enhancer: human cytomegalovirus immediate early enhancer
    618..817     +  promoter       CMV promoter: human cytomegalovirus (CMV) immediate early promoter
    835..1015    +  LTR            5' LTR (truncated): truncated 5' long terminal repeat (LTR) from HIV-1
   1062..1187    +  misc_feature   HIV-1 Ψ: packaging signal of human immunodeficiency virus type 1
   1171..1534    +  CDS            HIV-1 gag (fragment): gag protein from human immunodeficiency virus 1; gag
   1680..1913    +  misc_feature   RRE: The Rev response element (RRE) of HIV-1 allows for Rev-dependent mRNA export from the nucleus to the cytoplasm.
   2290..2390    +  CDS            Rev (fragment): human immunodeficiency virus 1 (HIV-1) Rev protein; rev; enhances nuclear export of unspliced and incompletely spliced viral mRNAs
   2440..2557    +  misc_feature   cPPT/CTS: central polypurine tract and central termination sequence of HIV-1
   2610..3198    -  misc_feature   WPRE: woodchuck hepatitis virus posttranscriptional regulatory element
   3201..3222    -  misc_feature   MCS (fragment): pBluescript multiple cloning site
   3229..3825    -  CDS            PuroR (fragment): puromycin N-acetyltransferase; pac from Streptomyces; confers resistance to puromycin
   3837..4337    -  promoter       hPGK promoter: human phosphoglycerate kinase 1 promoter
   4351..4417    +  CDS            small t antigen (fragment): SV40 (simian virus 40) small t antigen
   4424..5602    +  promoter       EF-1α promoter: strong constitutive promoter for human elongation factor EF-1α
   5613..5643    +  CDS            3xMyc (fragment): 3 tandem Myc epitope tags
   5649..6356    +  CDS            mCherry: monomeric derivative of DsRed fluorescent protein (Shaner et al., 2004) mammalian codon-optimized
   7206..7268    +  CDS            nef (fragment): NEF_HV1Z2 - Experimental evidence at protein level: Swiss-Prot protein existence level 1. Extracellular Nef protein targets CD4(+) T-lymphocytes for apoptosis by interacting with CXCR4 surface receptors. From Human immunodeficiency virus type 1 group M subtype D (isolate Z2/CDC-Z34) (HIV-1).
   7270..7582    +  LTR            5' LTR (fragment): 5' long terminal repeat (LTR) from HIV-1
   7590..7770    +  LTR            5' LTR (truncated): truncated 5' long terminal repeat (LTR) from HIV-1
   7802..8026    +  polyA_signal   bGH poly(A) signal: bovine growth hormone polyadenylation signal
   8030..8051    +  promoter       SV40 promoter (fragment): SV40 enhancer and early promoter
   8072..8500    +  rep_origin     f1 ori (sequence partly withheld): f1 bacteriophage origin of replication; arrow indicates direction of (+) strand synthesis
   8514..8843    +  promoter       SV40 promoter: SV40 enhancer and early promoter
   8891..8938    +  promoter       EM7 promoter: synthetic bacterial promoter&nbsp
   8957..9331    +  CDS            BleoR: antibiotic-binding protein; Sh ble from Streptoalloteichus hindustanus; confers resistance to bleomycin, phleomycin, and Zeocin™
   9341..9466    +  CDS            ble (fragment): BLE_KLEPN - Experimental evidence at protein level: Swiss-Prot protein existence level 1. Binding protein with a strong affinity to the bleomycin family of antibiotics. Binds to CL990; an antimitotic-antibiotic compound. From Klebsiella pneumoniae.
   9461..9582    +  polyA_signal   SV40 poly(A) signal: SV40 polyadenylation signal
   9653..9675    -  protein_bind   lac operator (fragment): The lac repressor binds to the lac operator to inhibit transcription in E. coli. This inhibition can be relieved by adding lactose or isopropyl-β-D-thiogalactopyranoside (IPTG). lac repressor encoded by lacI
   9679..9709    -  promoter       lac promoter: promoter for the E. coli lac operon
   9724..9745    -  protein_bind   CAP binding site: CAP binding activates transcription in the presence of cAMP. E. coli catabolite activator protein
   9758..9850    -  CDS            lacI (fragment): lac repressor; lacI; The lac repressor binds to the lac operator to inhibit transcription in E. coli. This inhibition can be relieved by adding lactose or isopropyl-β-D-thiogalactopyranoside (IPTG).
  10033..10621   -  rep_origin     ori: high-copy-number ColE1/pMB1/pBR322/pUC origin of replication
  10792..11652   -  CDS            AmpR: β-lactamase; bla; confers resistance to ampicillin, carbenicillin, and related antibiotics
  11653..11757   -  promoter       AmpR promoter: bla
