[The description below was written by a language model from this plasmid's Addgene catalogue record and pLannotate feature annotations shown in this document.]
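Description:
pJL397 is a lentiviral transfer plasmid built on the pJL349 backbone for stable expression of a Myc-tagged mCherry in mammalian cells. It is maintained in E. coli through a high-copy ColE1/pUC-type origin with ampicillin resistance (AmpR under its own bla promoter), and it also carries an f1 origin. The viral backbone has a third-generation layout. A CMV enhancer/promoter drives transcription of the genomic RNA from a truncated HIV-1 5' LTR, followed by the Ψ packaging signal with a gag fragment, the Rev response element for Rev-dependent nuclear export, and the cPPT/CTS. The downstream LTR region is followed by a bGH polyadenylation signal.

Between the LTRs sit two divergently oriented expression units. On the forward strand, the strong constitutive EF-1α promoter drives the mCherry coding sequence. On the reverse strand, a human PGK promoter drives puromycin N-acetyltransferase for selection of transduced cells, with a WPRE, also in reverse orientation, positioned after it to enhance transcript stability and expression. The catalogue entry lists the Myc tag as C-terminal on the insert, whereas the feature annotation detects a single Myc-like fragment immediately upstream of mCherry; the record does not resolve this discrepancy. About 850 nt between the end of mCherry and the 3' LTR region carry no annotation, so any further elements there are not stated. Outside the proviral region, an SV40/EM7-driven BleoR cassette with an SV40 poly(A) signal remains from the parental backbone. The associated work concerns proximity-specific ribosome profiling of localized mitochondrial translation, but the construct's specific role there is not stated.
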