Addgene plasmid #243720: pJL397
Purpose: Stably expresses a Myc-tagged mcherry
Depositing lab: Jonathan Weissman. Depositing organization: Whitehead Institute for Biomedical Research. Publication: Proximity-specific ribosome profiling reveals the logic of localized mitochondrial translation. Luo J, Khandwala S, Hu J, Lee SY, Hickey KL, Levine ZG, Harper JW, Ting AY, Weissman JS. Cell. 2025 Aug 25:S0092-8674(25)00916-X. doi: 10.1016/j.cell.2025.08.002. PubMed 40876456.
Backbone
  Vector backbone: pJL349
  Backbone manufacturer: Weissman Lab
  Vector type: Lentiviral
Growth in bacteria
  Bacterial resistance: Ampicillin, 100 μg/mL
  Growth temperature: 37°C
  Growth strain: NEB Stable
  Copy number: High Copy
Gene/Insert
  Gene/Insert name: mCherry
  Species: Synthetic
  Tag / fusion protein: Myc (C terminal on insert)
  Cloning method: Gibson Cloning
Terms and licenses: Academic/Nonprofit Terms; Industry Terms: Not Available to Industry
How to cite: pJL397 was a gift from Jonathan Weissman (Addgene plasmid # 243720 ; http://n2t.net/addgene:243720 ; RRID:Addgene_243720)
